>Addgene plasmid #208426 | pKLV2-U6gRNA5(hTNF_2b)-PGKpuro2ABFP-W | addgene full sequence | sequence record 413537 | Addgene NGS Result
GTCAATAATGACGTATGTTCCCATAGTAACGCCAATAGGGACTTTCCATTGACGTCAATGGGTGGAGTAT
TTACGGTAAACTGCCCACTTGGCAGTACATCAAGTGTATCATATGCCAAGTACGCCCCCTATTGACGTCA
ATGACGGTAAATGGCCCGCCTGGCATTATGCCCAGTACATGACCTTATGGGACTTTCCTACTTGGCAGTA
CATCTACGTATTAGTCATCGCTATTACCATGGTGATGCGGTTTTGGCAGTACATCAATGGGCGTGGATAG
CGGTTTGACTCACGGGGATTTCCAAGTCTCCACCCCATTGACGTCAATGGGAGTTTGTTTTGGCACCAAA
ATCAACGGGACTTTCCAAAATGTCGTAACAACTCCGCCCCATTGACGCAAATGGGCGGTAGGCGTGTACG
GTGGGAGGTCTATATAAGCAGCGCGTTTTGCCTGTACTGGGTCTCTCTGGTTAGACCAGATCTGAGCCTG
GGAGCTCTCTGGCTAACTAGGGAACCCACTGCTTAAGCCTCAATAAAGCTTGCCTTGAGTGCTTCAAGTA
GTGTGTGCCCGTCTGTTGTGTGACTCTGGTAACTAGAGATCCCTCAGACCCTTTTAGTCAGTGTGGAAAA
TCTCTAGCAGTGGCGCCCGAACAGGGACTTGAAAGCGAAAGGGAAACCAGAGGAGCTCTCTCGACGCAGG
ACTCGGCTTGCTGAAGCGCGCACGGCAAGAGGCGAGGGGCGGCGACTGGTGAGTACGCCAAAAATTTTGA
CTAGCGGAGGCTAGAAGGAGAGAGATGGGTGCGAGAGCGTCAGTATTAAGCGGGGGAGAATTAGATCGCG
ATGGGAAAAAATTCGGTTAAGGCCAGGGGGAAAGAAAAAATATAAATTAAAACATATAGTATGGGCAAGC
AGGGAGCTAGAACGATTCGCAGTTAATCCTGGCCTGTTAGAAACATCAGAAGGCTGTAGACAAATACTGG
GACAGCTACAACCATCCCTTCAGACAGGATCAGAAGAACTTAGATCATTATATAATACAGTAGCAACCCT
CTATTGTGTGCATCAAAGGATAGAGATAAAAGACACCAAGGAAGCTTTAGACAAGATAGAGGAAGAGCAA
AACAAAAGTAAGACCACCGCACAGCAAGCGGCCGGCCGCGCTGATCTTCAGACCTGGAGGAGGAGATATG
AGGGACAATTGGAGAAGTGAATTATATAAATATAAAGTAGTAAAAATTGAACCATTAGGAGTAGCACCCA
CCAAGGCAAAGAGAAGAGTGGTGCAGAGAGAAAAAAGAGCAGTGGGAATAGGAGCTTTGTTCCTTGGGTT
CTTGGGAGCAGCAGGAAGCACTATGGGCGCAGCGTCAATGACGCTGACGGTACAGGCCAGACAATTATTG
TCTGGTATAGTGCAGCAGCAGAACAATTTGCTGAGGGCTATTGAGGCGCAACAGCATCTGTTGCAACTCA
CAGTCTGGGGCATCAAGCAGCTCCAGGCAAGAATCCTGGCTGTGGAAAGATACCTAAAGGATCAACAGCT
CCTGGGGATTTGGGGTTGCTCTGGAAAACTCATTTGCACCACTGCTGTGCCTTGGAATGCTAGTTGGAGT
AATAAATCTCTGGAACAGATTTGGAATCACACGACCTGGATGGAGTGGGACAGAGAAATTAACAATTACA
CAAGCTTAATACACTCCTTAATTGAAGAATCGCAAAACCAGCAAGAAAAGAATGAACAAGAATTATTGGA
ATTAGATAAATGGGCAAGTTTGTGGAATTGGTTTAACATAACAAATTGGCTGTGGTATATAAAATTATTC
ATAATGATAGTAGGAGGCTTGGTAGGTTTAAGAATAGTTTTTGCTGTACTTTCTATAGTGAATAGAGTTA
GGCAGGGATATTCACCATTATCGTTTCAGACCCACCTCCCAACCCCGAGGGGACCCGACAGGCCCGAAGG
AATAGAAGAAGAAGGTGGAGAGAGAGACAGAGACAGATCCATTCGATTAGTGAACGGATCGGCACTGCGT
GCGCCAATTCTGCAGACAAATGGCAGTATTCATCCACAATTTTAAAAGAAAAGGGGGGATTGGGGGGTAC
AGTGCAGGGGAAAGAATAGTAGACATAATAGCAACAGACATACAAACTAAAGAATTACAAAAACAAATTA
CAAAAATTCAAAATTTTCGGGTTTATTACAGGGACAGCAGAGATCCAGTTTGGTTAGTACCGGGCCCTAC
GCGTCCAAGGTCGGGCAGGAAGAGGGCCTATTTCCCATGATTCCTTCATATTTGCATATACGATACAAGG
CTGTTAGAGAGATAATTAGAATTAATTTGACTGTAAACACAAAGATATTAGTACAAAATACGTGACGTAG
AAAGTAATAATTTCTTGGGTAGTTTGCAGTTTTAAAATTATGTTTTAAAATGGACTATCATATGCTTACC
GTAACTTGAAAGTATTTCGATTTCTTGGCTTTATATATCTTGTGGAAAGGACGAAACACCGGAGCTGAGA
GATAACCAGCGTTTAAGAGCTATGCTGGAAACAGCATAGCAAGTTTAAATAAGGCTAGTCCGTTATCAAC
TTGAAAAAGTGGCACCGAGTCGGTGCTTTTTTTGGATCCAATTCTACCGGGTAGGGGAGGCGCTTTTCCC
AAGGCAGTCTGGAGCATGCGCTTTAGCAGCCCCGCTGGGCACTTGGCGCTACACAAGTGGCCTCTGGCCT
CGCACACATTCCACATCCACCGGTAGGCGCCAACCGGCTCCGTTCTTTGGTGGCCCCTTCGCGCCACCTT
CTACTCCTCCCCTAGTCAGGAAGTTCCCCCCCGCCCCGCAGCTCGCGTCGTGCAGGACGTGACAAATGGA
AGTAGCACGTCTCACTAGTCTCGTGCAGATGGACAGCACCGCTGAGCAATGGAAGCGGGTAGGCCTTTGG
GGCAGCGGCCAATAGCAGCTTTGCTCCTTCGCTTTCTGGGCTCAGAGGCTGGGAAGGGGTGGGTCCGGGG
GCGGGCTCAGGGGCGGGCTCAGGGGCGGGGCGGGCGCCCGAAGGTCCTCCGGAGGCCCGGCATTCTGCAC
GCTTCAAAAGCGCACGTCTGCCGCGCTGTTCTCCTCTTCCTCATCTCCGGGCCTTTCGACCTGCATCCAT
CTAGATCTCGAGCAGCTGAAGCTTACCATGACCGAGTACAAGCCCACGGTGCGCCTCGCCACCCGCGACG
ACGTCCCCAGGGCCGTACGCACCCTCGCCGCCGCGTTCGCCGACTACCCCGCCACGCGCCACACCGTCGA
TCCGGACCGCCACATCGAGCGGGTCACCGAGCTGCAAGAACTCTTCCTCACGCGCGTCGGGCTCGACATC
GGCAAGGTGTGGGTCGCGGACGACGGCGCCGCGGTGGCGGTCTGGACCACGCCGGAGAGCGTCGAAGCGG
GGGCGGTGTTCGCCGAGATCGGCCCGCGCATGGCCGAGTTGAGCGGTTCCCGGCTGGCCGCGCAGCAACA
GATGGAAGGCCTCCTGGCGCCGCACCGGCCCAAGGAGCCCGCGTGGTTCCTGGCCACCGTCGGCGTCTCG
CCCGACCACCAGGGCAAGGGTCTGGGCAGCGCCGTCGTGCTCCCCGGAGTGGAGGCGGCCGAGCGCGCCG
GGGTGCCCGCCTTCCTGGAGACCTCCGCGCCCCGCAACCTCCCCTTCTACGAGCGGCTCGGCTTCACCGT
CACCGCCGACGTCGAGGTGCCCGAAGGACCGCGCACCTGGTGCATGACCCGCAAGCCCGGTGCCGGCGGC
GGGTCCGGAGGAGAGGGCAGAGGAAGTCTCCTAACATGCGGTGACGTGGAGGAGAATCCTGGCCCAATGA
GCGAGCTGATTAAGGAGAACATGCACATGAAGCTGTACATGGAGGGCACCGTGGACAACCATCACTTCAA
GTGCACATCCGAGGGCGAAGGCAAGCCCTACGAGGGCACCCAGACCATGAGAATCAAGGTGGTCGAGGGC
GGCCCTCTCCCCTTCGCCTTCGACATCCTGGCTACTAGCTTCCTCTACGGCAGCAAGACCTTCATCAACC
ACACCCAGGGCATCCCCGACTTCTTCAAGCAGTCCTTCCCTGAGGGCTTCACATGGGAGAGAGTCACCAC
ATACGAGGACGGGGGCGTGCTGACCGCTACCCAGGACACCAGCCTCCAGGACGGCTGCCTCATCTACAAC
GTCAAGATCAGAGGGGTGAACTTCACATCCAACGGCCCTGTGATGCAGAAGAAAACACTCGGCTGGGAGG
CCTTCACCGAGACGCTGTACCCCGCTGACGGCGGCCTGGAAGGCAGAAACGACATGGCCCTGAAGCTCGT
GGGCGGGAGCCATCTGATCGCAAACATCAAGACCACATATAGATCCAAGAAACCCGCTAAGAACCTCAAG
ATGCCTGGCGTCTACTATGTGGACTACAGACTGGAAAGAATCAAGGAGGCCAACAACGAGACCTACGTCG
AGCAGCACGAGGTGGCAGTGGCCAGATACTGCGACCTCCCTAGCAAACTGGGGCACAAGCTTAATTGAGC
GGCCGCTCAACCTCTGGATTACAAAATTTGTGAAAGATTGACTGGTATTCTTAACTATGTTGCTCCTTTT
ACGCTATGTGGATACGCTGCTTTAATGCCTTTGTATCATGCTATTGCTTCCCGTATGGCTTTCATTTTCT
CCTCCTTGTATAAATCCTGGTTGCTGTCTCTTTATGAGGAGTTGTGGCCCGTTGTCAGGCAACGTGGCGT
GGTGTGCACTGTGTTTGCTGACGCAACCCCCACTGGTTGGGGCATTGCCACCACCTGTCAGCTCCTTTCC
GGGACTTTCGCTTTCCCCCTCCCTATTGCCACGGCGGAACTCATCGCCGCCTGCCTTGCCCGCTGCTGGA
CAGGGGCTCGGCTGTTGGGCACTGACAATTCCGTGGTGTTGTCGGGGAAATCATCGTCCTTTCCTTGGCT
GCTCGCCTGTGTTGCCACCTGGATTCTGCGCGGGACGTCCTTCTGCTACGTCCCTTCGGCCCTCAATCCA
GCGGACCTTCCTTCCCGCGGCCTGCTGCCGGCTCTGCGGCCTCTTCCGCGTCTACGCCTTCGCCCTCAGA
CGAGTCGGATCTCCCTTTGGGCCGCCTCCCCGCAGGTACCTTTAAGACCAATGACTTACAAGGCAGCTGT
AGATCTTAGCCACTTTTTAAAAGAAAAGGGGGGACTGGAAGGGCTAATTCACTCCCAAAGAAGTCAAGAT
CTGCTTTTTGCCTGTACTGGGTCTCTCTGGTTAGACCAGAGTCTCTCTGGTTAGACCAGATCTGAGCCTG
GGAGCTCTCTGGCTAACTAGGGAACCCACTGCTTAAGCCTCAATAAAGCTTGCCTTGAGTGCTTCAAGTA
GTGTGTGCCCGTCTGTTGTGTGACTCTGGTAACTAGAGATCCCTCAGACCCTTTTAGTCAGTGTGGAAAA
TCTCTAGCAGTTTAAACCCGCTGATCAGCCTCGACTGTGCCTTCTAGTTGCCAGCCATCTGTTGTTTGCC
CCTCCCCCGTGCCTTCCTTGACCCTGGAAGGTGCCACTCCCACTGTCCTTTCCTAATAAAATGAGGAAAT
TGCATCGCATTGTCTGAGTAGGTGTCATTCTATTCTGGGGGGTGGGGTGGGGCAGGACAGCAAGGGGGAG
GATTGGGAAGTCAATAGCAGGCATGCTGGGGATGCGGTGGGCTCTATGGGCGGCCGTTAATTAAGCTTTT
GTTCCCTTTAGTGAGGGTTAATTGCGCGCTTGGCGTAATCATGGTCATAGCTGTTTCCTGTGTGAAATTG
TTATCCGCTCACAATTCCACACAACATACGAGCCGGGAGCATAAAGTGTAAAGCCTGGGGTGCCTAATGA
GTGAGCTAACTCACATTAATTGCGTTGCGCTCACTGCCCGCTTTCCAGTCGGGAAACCTGTCGTGCCAGC
TGCATTAATGAATCGGCCAACGCGCGGGGAGAGGCGGTTTGCGTATTGGGCGCTCTTCCGCTTCCTCGCT
CACTGACTCGCTGCGCTCGGTCGTTCGGCTGCGGCGAGCGGTATCAGCTCACTCAAAGGCGGTAATACGG
TTATCCACAGAATCAGGGGATAACGCAGGAAAGAACATGTGAGCAAAAGGCCAGCAAAAGGCCAGGAACC
GTAAAAAGGCCGCGTTGCTGGCGTTTTTCCATAGGCTCCGCCCCCCTGACGAGCATCACAAAAATCGACG
CTCAAGTCAGAGGTGGCGAAACCCGACAGGACTATAAAGATACCAGGCGTTTCCCCCTGGAAGCTCCCTC
GTGCGCTCTCCTGTTCCGACCCTGCCGCTTACCGGATACCTGTCCGCCTTTCTCCCTTCGGGAAGCGTGG
CGCTTTCTCATAGCTCACGCTGTAGGTATCTCAGTTCGGTGTAGGTCGTTCGCTCCAAGCTGGGCTGTGT
GCACGAACCCCCCGTTCAGCCCGACCGCTGCGCCTTATCCGGTAACTATCGTCTTGAGTCCAACCCGGTA
AGACACGACTTATCGCCACTGGCAGCAGCCACTGGTAACAGGATTAGCAGAGCGAGGTATGTAGGCGGTG
CTACAGAGTTCTTGAAGTGGTGGCCTAACTACGGCTACACTAGAAGAACAGTATTTGGTATCTGCGCTCT
GCTGAAGCCAGTTACCTTCGGAAAAAGAGTTGGTAGCTCTTGATCCGGCAAACAAACCACCGCTGGTAGC
GGTGGTTTTTTTGTTTGCAAGCAGCAGATTACGCGCAGAAAAAAAGGATCTCAAGAAGATCCTTTGATCT
TTTCTACGGGGTCTGACGCTCAGTGGAACGAAAACTCACGTTAAGGGATTTTGGTCATGAGATTATCAAA
AAGGATCTTCACCTAGATCCTTTTAAATTAAAAATGAAGTTTTAAATCAATCTAAAGTATATATGAGTAA
ACTTGGTCTGACAGTTACCAATGCTTAATCAGTGAGGCACCTATCTCAGCGATCTGTCTATTTCGTTCAT
CCATAGTTGCCTGACTCCCCGTCGTGTAGATAACTACGATACGGGAGGGCTTACCATCTGGCCCCAGTGC
TGCAATGATACCGCGAGACCCACGCTCACCGGCTCCAGATTTATCAGCAATAAACCAGCCAGCCGGAAGG
GCCGAGCGCAGAAGTGGTCCTGCAACTTTATCCGCCTCCATCCAGTCTATTAATTGTTGCCGGGAAGCTA
GAGTAAGTAGTTCGCCAGTTAATAGTTTGCGCAACGTTGTTGCCATTGCTACAGGCATCGTGGTGTCACG
CTCGTCGTTTGGTATGGCTTCATTCAGCTCCGGTTCCCAACGATCAAGGCGAGTTACATGATCCCCCATG
TTGTGCAAAAAAGCGGTTAGCTCCTTCGGTCCTCCGATCGTTGTCAGAAGTAAGTTGGCCGCAGTGTTAT
CACTCATGGTTATGGCAGCACTGCATAATTCTCTTACTGTCATGCCATCCGTAAGATGCTTTTCTGTGAC
TGGTGAGTACTCAACCAAGTCATTCTGAGAATAGTGTATGCGGCGACCGAGTTGCTCTTGCCCGGCGTCA
ATACGGGATAATACCGCGCCACATAGCAGAACTTTAAAAGTGCTCATCATTGGAAAACGTTCTTCGGGGC
GAAAACTCTCAAGGATCTTACCGCTGTTGAGATCCAGTTCGATGTAACCCACTCGTGCACCCAACTGATC
TTCAGCATCTTTTACTTTCACCAGCGTTTCTGGGTGAGCAAAAACAGGAAGGCAAAATGCCGCAAAAAAG
GGAATAAGGGCGACACGGAAATGTTGAATACTCATACTCTTCCTTTTTCAATATTATTGAAGCATTTATC
AGGGTTATTGTCTCATGAGCGGATACATATTTGAATGTATTTAGAAAAATAAACAAATAGGGGTTCCGCG
CACATTTCCCCGAAAAGTGCCACCTAAATTGTAAGCGTTAATATTTTGTTAAAATTCGCGTTAAATTTTT
GTTAAATCAGCTCATTTTTTAACCAATAGGCCGAAATCGGCAAAATCCCTTATAAATCAAAAGAATAGAC
CGAGATAGGGT
[37 nt withheld, positions 8062-8098]
AAAGAACGTGGACTCCAACGTCAAAGG
[49 nt withheld, positions 8126-8174]
T
[91 nt withheld, positions 8176-8266]
G
[124 nt withheld, positions 8268-8391]
CCCATTCGCCATTCAGGCTGCGCAACTGTTGGGAAGGGCGATCGGTGCGGGCCTCTTCGCTATTACGCCA
GCTGGCGAAAGGGGGATGTGCTGCAAGGCGATTAAGTTGGGTAACGCCAGGGTTTTCCCAGTCACGACGT
TGTAAAACGACGGCCAGTGAGCGCGCGTAATACGACTCACTATAGGGCGAATTGACTAGTACATAACTTA
CGGTAAATGGCCCGCCTGGCTGACCGCCCAACGACCCCCGCCCATTGAC
Features (pLannotate 1.2.2; 28 found; start..end, strand, type, name):
    242..441     +  promoter       CMV promoter: human cytomegalovirus (CMV) immediate early promoter
    459..639     +  LTR            5' LTR (truncated): truncated 5' long terminal repeat (LTR) from HIV-1
    686..811     +  misc_feature   HIV-1 Ψ: packaging signal of human immunodeficiency virus type 1
    795..1133    +  CDS            HIV-1 gag (fragment): gag protein from human immunodeficiency virus 1; gag
   1310..1543    +  misc_feature   RRE: The Rev response element (RRE) of HIV-1 allows for Rev-dependent mRNA export from the nucleus to the cytoplasm.
   1920..2020    +  CDS            Rev (fragment): human immunodeficiency virus 1 (HIV-1) Rev protein; rev; enhances nuclear export of unspliced and incompletely spliced viral mRNAs
   2070..2187    +  misc_feature   cPPT/CTS: central polypurine tract and central termination sequence of HIV-1
   2262..2502    +  promoter       U6 promoter: RNA polymerase III promoter for human U6 snRNA
   2549..2616    +  misc_RNA       tracrRNA (fragment): trans-activating CRISPR RNA for the Streptococcus pyogenes CRISPR/Cas9 system
   2639..3138    +  promoter       PGK promoter: mouse phosphoglycerate kinase 1 promoter
   3178..3774    +  CDS            PuroR (fragment): puromycin N-acetyltransferase; pac from Streptomyces; confers resistance to puromycin
   3847..4545    +  CDS            TagBFP: TagBFP is a basic (constitutively fluorescent) blue fluorescent protein published in 2008, derived from Entacmaea quadricolor. It is reported to be a very rapidly-maturing monomer with very low acid sensitivity.
   4557..5143    +  misc_feature   WPRE: woodchuck hepatitis virus posttranscriptional regulatory element
   5137..5283    +  CDS            nef (fragment): NEF_HV1LA - Experimental evidence at protein level: Swiss-Prot protein existence level 1. Extracellular Nef protein targets CD4(+) T-lymphocytes for apoptosis by interacting with CXCR4 surface receptors. From Human immunodeficiency virus type 1 group M subtype B (isolate Lai) (HIV-1).
   5291..5469    +  LTR            5' LTR (truncated): truncated 5' long terminal repeat (LTR) from HIV-1
   5495..5606    +  polyA_signal   bGH poly(A) signal: bovine growth hormone polyadenylation signal
   5745..5763    -  promoter       T3 promoter: promoter for bacteriophage T3 RNA polymerase
   5808..5824    -  protein_bind   lac operator: The lac repressor binds to the lac operator to inhibit transcription in E. coli. This inhibition can be relieved by adding lactose or isopropyl-β-D-thiogalactopyranoside (IPTG). lac repressor encoded by lacI
   5832..5862    -  promoter       lac promoter: promoter for the E. coli lac operon
   5877..5898    -  protein_bind   CAP binding site: CAP binding activates transcription in the presence of cAMP. E. coli catabolite activator protein
   5911..6003    -  CDS            lacI (fragment): lac repressor; lacI; The lac repressor binds to the lac operator to inhibit transcription in E. coli. This inhibition can be relieved by adding lactose or isopropyl-β-D-thiogalactopyranoside (IPTG).
   6186..6774    -  rep_origin     ori: high-copy-number ColE1/pMB1/pBR322/pUC origin of replication
   6945..7805    -  CDS            AmpR: β-lactamase; bla; confers resistance to ampicillin, carbenicillin, and related antibiotics
   7806..7910    -  promoter       AmpR promoter: bla
   7963..8391    -  rep_origin     f1 ori (sequence partly withheld): f1 bacteriophage origin of replication; arrow indicates direction of (+) strand synthesis
   8396..8551    -  CDS            lacZα (fragment): LacZα fragment of β-galactosidase; lacZ fragment
   8559..8577    +  promoter       T7 promoter: promoter for bacteriophage T7 RNA polymerase
   8591..241     +  enhancer       CMV enhancer (across the origin): human cytomegalovirus immediate early enhancer
