[The description below was written by a language model from this plasmid's Addgene catalogue record and pLannotate feature annotations shown in this document.]
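Description:
pKLV2-U6gRNA5(hTNF_2b)-PGKpuro2ABFP-W is a lentiviral CRISPR guide RNA vector built on the pKLV2-U6gRNA5(BbsI)-PGKpuro2ABFP-W backbone, carrying a single guide directed against the human TNF gene. The guide was inserted between two BbsI sites, both destroyed during cloning, so that it sits directly downstream of the human U6 RNA polymerase III promoter and upstream of the Streptococcus pyogenes Cas9 guide scaffold (annotated as a tracrRNA fragment). The plasmid encodes no Cas9, so the nuclease has to be provided separately in the target cells.

A second cassette downstream uses the mouse PGK promoter to drive puromycin N-acetyltransferase followed by TagBFP. The construct name indicates that the two are linked by a 2A peptide, although the 2A itself is not annotated. Transduced cells can therefore be selected with puromycin and tracked or sorted by blue fluorescence. A WPRE after the reporter enhances transcript stability and expression.

The viral framework comprises a CMV enhancer/promoter fused to a truncated HIV-1 5' LTR, which drives genomic RNA production in packaging cells, together with the Ψ packaging signal and a gag fragment, the RRE for Rev-dependent export, cPPT/CTS, a truncated 3' LTR and a bGH polyadenylation signal. Packaging functions must be supplied in trans. In bacteria the plasmid replicates from a high-copy ColE1/pUC-type origin under ampicillin selection, and it also carries an f1 origin and residual lac and T3/T7 cloning-vector elements. The associated work concerns TNF and NF-κB pathway dependency in oral squamous cell carcinoma, consistent with its use for TNF knockout in human cells.
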