Addgene plasmid #208426: pKLV2-U6gRNA5(hTNF_2b)-PGKpuro2ABFP-W
Purpose: Lentiviral gRNA plasmid targeting human TNF gene, co-expression of BFP tag
Depositing lab: Sok Ching Cheong. Depositing organization: Cancer Research Malaysia. Publication: High TNF and NF-kappaB Pathway Dependency Are Associated with AZD5582 Sensitivity in OSCC via CASP8-Dependent Apoptosis. Chai AWY, Tan YH, Ooi S, Yee PS, Yee SM, Lightfoot H, Barthorpe S, Garnett MJ, Cheong SC. Cancer Res Commun. 2024 Nov 1;4(11):2919-2932. doi: 10.1158/2767-9764.CRC-24-0136. PubMed 39360810.
Backbone
  Vector backbone: pKLV2-U6gRNA5(BbsI)-PGKpuro2ABFP-W
  Backbone size w/o insert (bp): 8648
  Vector type: Mammalian Expression, Lentiviral, CRISPR
  Selectable markers: Puromycin ; BFP
Growth in bacteria
  Bacterial resistance: Ampicillin, 100 μg/mL
  Growth temperature: 37°C
  Growth strain: NEB Stable
  Copy number: Unknown
Gene/Insert
  Gene/Insert name: TNF
  gRNA/shRNA sequence: GGAGCTGAGAGATAACCAGC
  Species: H. sapiens (human)
  Mutation: N/A
  Entrez Gene: TNF (a.k.a. DIF, IMD127, TNF-alpha, TNFA, TNFSF2, TNLG1F)
  Promoter: human U6
  Cloning method: Restriction Enzyme; 5′ cloning site BbsI (destroyed during cloning); 3′ cloning site BbsI (destroyed during cloning)
  Sequencing primers: 5′ AGATAATTAGAATTAATTTGACTG
Terms and licenses: Academic/Nonprofit Terms; Industry Terms: Not Available to Industry
Depositor comments: Used BbsI enzyme to clone in gRNA targeting gene of interest.
How to cite: pKLV2-U6gRNA5(hTNF_2b)-PGKpuro2ABFP-W was a gift from Sok Ching Cheong (Addgene plasmid # 208426 ; http://n2t.net/addgene:208426 ; RRID:Addgene_208426)
